>Addgene plasmid #209787 | pAAV-TNT4-TadA8e-SpRY N aa2-713-InteinN-miR122 TS | addgene full sequence | sequence record 416840 | Addgene NGS Result
TGGAGCGAACGACCTACACCGAACTGAGATACCTACAGCGTGAGCTATGAGAAAGCGCCACGCTTCCCGA
AGGGAGAAAGGCGGACAGGTATCCGGTAAGCGGCAGGGTCGGAACAGGAGAGCGCACGAGGGAGCTTCCA
GGGGGAAACGCCTGGTATCTTTATAGTCCTGTCGGGTTTCGCCACCTCTGACTTGAGCGTCGATTTTTGT
GATGCTCGTCAGGGGGGCGGAGCCTATGGAAAAACGCCAGCAACGCGGCCTTTTTACGGTTCCTGGCCTT
TTGCTGGCCTTTTGCTCACATGTTCTTTCCTGCGTTATCCCCTGATTCTGTGGATAACCGTATTACCGCC
TTTGAGTGAGCTGATACCGCTCGCCGCAGCCGAACGACCGAGCGCAGCGAGTCAGTGAGCGAGGAAGCGG
AAGAGCGCCCAATACGCAAACCGCCTCTCCCCGCGCGTTGGCCGATTCATTAATGCAGCTGGCACGACAG
GTTTCCCGACTGGAAAGCGGGCAGTGAGCGCAACGCAATTAATGTGAGTTAGCTCACTCATTAGGCACCC
CAGGCTTTACACTTTATGCTTCCGGCTCGTATGTTGTGTGGAATTGTGAGCGGATAACAATTTCACACAG
GAAACAGCTATGACCATGATTACGCCAGATTTAATTAAGGCCTTAATTAGGCTGCGCGCTCGCTCGCTCA
CTGAGGCCGCCCGGGCAAAGCCCGGGCGTCGGGCGACCTTTGGTCGCCCGGCCTCAGTGAGCGAGCGAGC
GCGCAGAGAGGGAGTGGCCAACTCCATCACTAGGGGTTCCTTGTAGTTAATGATTAACCCGCCATGCTAC
TTATCTACTGCGGCCGCGGAATGTGTGTCAGTTAGGGTGTGGAAAGTCCCCAGGCTCCCCAGCAGGCAGA
AGTATGCAAAGCATGGACATTGATTATTGACTCAGTCCATTAGGAGCCAGTAGCCTGGAAGATGTCTTTA
CCCCCAGCATCAGTTCAAGTGGAGCAGCACATAACTCTTGCCCTCTGCCTTCCAAGATTCTGGTGCTGAG
ACTTATGGAGTGTCTTGGAGGTTGCCTTCTGCCCCCCAACCCTGCTCCCAGCTGGCCCTCCCAGGCCTGG
GTTGCTGGCCTCTGCTTTATCAGGATTCTCAAGAGGGACAGCTGGTTTATGTTGCATGACTGTTCCCTGC
ATATCTGCTCTGGTTTTAAATAGCTTATCTGAGCAGCTGGAGGACCACATGGGCTTATATGGCGTGGGGT
ACATGTTCCTGTAGCCTTGTCCCTGGCACCTGCCAAAATAGCAGCCAACACCCCCCACCCCCACCGCCAT
CCCCCTGCCCCACCCGTCCCCTGTCGCACATTCCTCCCTCCGCAGGGCTGGCTCACCAGGCCCCAGCCCA
CATGCCTGCTTAAAGCCCTCTCCATCCTCTGCCTCACCCAGTCCCCGCTGAGACTGAGCAGACGCCTCCA
GGATCTGTCGGCAGCGCTACCGGTCGCCACCATGGCCCCAAAGAAGAAGCGGAAAGTCTCTGAGGTGGAG
TTTTCCCACGAGTACTGGATGAGACATGCCCTGACCCTGGCCAAGAGGGCACGGGATGAGAGGGAGGTGC
CTGTGGGAGCCGTGCTGGTGCTGAACAATAGAGTGATCGGCGAGGGCTGGAACAGAGCCATCGGCCTGCA
CGACCCAACAGCCCATGCCGAAATTATGGCCCTGAGACAGGGCGGCCTGGTCATGCAGAACTACAGACTG
ATTGACGCCACCCTGTACGTGACATTCGAGCCTTGCGTGATGTGCGCCGGCGCCATGATCCACTCTAGGA
TCGGCCGCGTGGTGTTTGGCGTGAGGAACTCAAAAAGAGGCGCCGCAGGCTCCCTGATGAACGTGCTGAA
CTACCCCGGCATGAATCACCGCGTCGAAATTACCGAGGGAATCCTGGCAGATGAATGTGCCGCCCTGCTG
TGCGATTTCTATCGGATGCCTAGACAGGTGTTCAATGCTCAGAAGAAGGCCCAGAGCTCCATCAACTCCG
GAGGATCTAGCGGAGGCTCCTCTGGCTCTGAGACACCTGGCACAAGCGAGAGCGCAACACCTGAAAGCAG
CGGGGGCAGCAGCGGGGGGTCAGACAAGAAGTACAGCATCGGCCTGGCCATCGGCACCAACTCTGTGGGC
TGGGCCGTGATCACCGACGAGTACAAGGTGCCCAGCAAGAAATTCAAGGTGCTGGGCAACACCGACCGGC
ACAGCATCAAGAAGAACCTGATCGGAGCCCTGCTGTTCGACAGCGGCGAAACAGCCGAGAGAACCCGGCT
GAAGAGAACCGCCAGAAGAAGATACACCAGACGGAAGAACCGGATCTGCTATCTGCAAGAGATCTTCAGC
AACGAGATGGCCAAGGTGGACGACAGCTTCTTCCACAGACTGGAAGAGTCCTTCCTGGTGGAAGAGGATA
AGAAGCACGAGCGGCACCCCATCTTCGGCAACATCGTGGACGAGGTGGCCTACCACGAGAAGTACCCCAC
CATCTACCACCTGAGAAAGAAACTGGTGGACAGCACCGACAAGGCCGACCTGCGGCTGATCTATCTGGCC
CTGGCCCACATGATCAAGTTCCGGGGCCACTTCCTGATCGAGGGCGACCTGAACCCCGACAACAGCGACG
TGGACAAGCTGTTCATCCAGCTGGTGCAGACCTACAACCAGCTGTTCGAGGAAAACCCCATCAACGCCAG
CGGCGTGGACGCCAAGGCCATCCTGTCTGCCAGACTGAGCAAGAGCAGACGGCTGGAAAATCTGATCGCC
CAGCTGCCCGGCGAGAAGAAGAATGGCCTGTTCGGAAACCTGATTGCCCTGAGCCTGGGCCTGACCCCCA
ACTTCAAGAGCAACTTCGACCTGGCCGAGGATGCCAAACTGCAGCTGAGCAAGGACACCTACGACGACGA
CCTGGACAACCTGCTGGCCCAGATCGGCGACCAGTACGCCGACCTGTTTCTGGCCGCCAAGAACCTGTCC
GACGCCATCCTGCTGAGCGACATCCTGAGAGTGAACACCGAGATCACCAAGGCCCCCCTGAGCGCCTCTA
TGATCAAGAGATACGACGAGCACCACCAGGACCTGACCCTGCTGAAAGCTCTCGTGCGGCAGCAGCTGCC
TGAGAAGTACAAAGAGATTTTCTTCGACCAGAGCAAGAACGGCTACGCCGGCTACATTGACGGCGGAGCC
AGCCAGGAAGAGTTCTACAAGTTCATCAAGCCCATCCTGGAAAAGATGGACGGCACCGAGGAACTGCTCG
TGAAGCTGAACAGAGAGGACCTGCTGCGGAAGCAGCGGACCTTCGACAACGGCAGCATCCCCCACCAGAT
CCACCTGGGAGAGCTGCACGCCATTCTGCGGCGGCAGGAAGATTTTTACCCATTCCTGAAGGACAACCGG
GAAAAGATCGAGAAGATCCTGACCTTCCGCATCCCCTACTACGTGGGCCCTCTGGCCAGGGGAAACAGCA
GATTCGCCTGGATGACCAGAAAGAGCGAGGAAACCATCACCCCCTGGAACTTCGAGGAAGTGGTGGACAA
GGGCGCTTCCGCCCAGAGCTTCATCGAGCGGATGACCAACTTCGATAAGAACCTGCCCAACGAGAAGGTG
CTGCCCAAGCACAGCCTGCTGTACGAGTACTTCACCGTGTATAACGAGCTGACCAAAGTGAAATACGTGA
CCGAGGGAATGAGAAAGCCCGCCTTCCTGAGCGGCGAGCAGAAAAAGGCCATCGTGGACCTGCTGTTCAA
GACCAACCGGAAAGTGACCGTGAAGCAGCTGAAAGAGGACTACTTCAAGAAAATCGAGTGCTTCGACTCC
GTGGAAATCTCCGGCGTGGAAGATCGGTTCAACGCCTCCCTGGGCACATACCACGATCTGCTGAAAATTA
TCAAGGACAAGGACTTCCTGGACAATGAGGAAAACGAGGACATTCTGGAAGATATCGTGCTGACCCTGAC
ACTGTTTGAGGACAGAGAGATGATCGAGGAACGGCTGAAAACCTATGCCCACCTGTTCGACGACAAAGTG
ATGAAGCAGCTGAAGCGGCGGAGATACACCGGCTGGGGCAGGCTGAGCCGGAAGCTGATCAACGGCATCC
GAGACAAGCAGAGTGGAAAGACAATCCTGGATTTTCTTAAGTCCGATGGATTTGCCAACCGGAACTTCAT
GCAGTTGATCCATGATGACTCTCTCACCTTTAAGGAGGACATCCAGAAAGCACAAGTTTGTCTGGCTGGC
GATACTCTCATTACCCTGGCCGATGGACGACGAGTGCCTATTAGAGAACTGGTGTCACAGCAGAATTTTT
CCGTGTGGGCTCTGAATCCTCAGACTTACCGCCTGGAGAGGGCTAGAGTGAGTAGAGCTTTCTGTACCGG
CATCAAACCTGTGTACCGCCTCACCACTAGACTGGGGAGATCCATTAGGGCCACTGCCAACCACCGATTT
CTCACACCTCAGGGCTGGAAACGAGTCGATGAACTCCAGCCTGGAGATTACCTGGCTCTGCCTAGGAGAA
TCCCTACTGCCTCCTGATCTCGACGGTCAAACACCATTGTCACACTCCATACTATCAAACACCATTGTCA
CACTCCAGATCAACAAACACCATTGTCACACTCCACGCCGTCGAGCTCGATGAGTTTGGACAAACCACAA
CTAGAATGCAGTGAAAAAAATGCTTTATTTGTGAAATTTGTGATGCTATTGCTTTATTTGTAACCATTAT
AAGCTGCAATAAACAAGTTAACAACAACAATTGCATTCATTTTATGTTTCAGGTTCAGGGGGAGGTGTGG
GAGGTTTTTTAAAGCAAGTAAAACCTCTACAAATGTGGTAGCGGCCGCAGGTAGATAAGTAGCATGGCGG
GTTAATCATTAACTACAAGGAACCCCTAGTGATGGAGTTGGCCACTCCCTCTCTGCGCGCTCGCTCGCTC
ACTGAGGCCGGGCGACCAAAGGTCGCCCGACGCCCGGGCTTTGCCCGGGCGGCCTCAGTGAGCGAGCGAG
CGCGCAGCCTTAATTAACCTAATTCACTGGCCGTCGTTTTACAACGTCGTGACTGGGAAAACCCTGGCGT
TACCCAACTTAATCGCCTTGCAGCACATCCCCCTTTCGCCAGCTGGCGTAATAGCGAAGAGGCCCGCACC
GATCGCCCTTCCCAACAGTTGCGCAGCCTGAATGGCGAATGGG
[124 nt withheld, positions 5224-5347]
C
[91 nt withheld, positions 5349-5439]
A
[49 nt withheld, positions 5441-5489]
CCTTTGACGTTGGAGTCCACGTTCTTT
[37 nt withheld, positions 5517-5553]
ACCCTATCTCGGTCTATTCTTTTGATTTATAAGGGATTTTGCCGATTTCGGCCTATTGGTTAAAAAATGA
GCTGATTTAACAAAAATTTAACGCGAATTTTAACAAAATATTAACGCTTACAATTTAGGTGGCACTTTTC
GGGGAAATGTGCGCGGAACCCCTATTTGTTTATTTTTCTAAATACATTCAAATATGTATCCGCTCATGAG
ACAATAACCCTGATAAATGCTTCAATAATATTGAAAAAGGAAGAGTATGAGTATTCAACATTTCCGTGTC
GCCCTTATTCCCTTTTTTGCGGCATTTTGCCTTCCTGTTTTTGCTCACCCAGAAACGCTGGTGAAAGTAA
AAGATGCTGAAGATCAGTTGGGTGCACGAGTGGGTTACATCGAACTGGATCTCAACAGCGGTAAGATCCT
TGAGAGTTTTCGCCCCGAAGAACGTTTTCCAATGATGAGCACTTTTAAAGTTCTGCTATGTGGCGCGGTA
TTATCCCGTATTGACGCCGGGCAAGAGCAACTCGGTCGCCGCATACACTATTCTCAGAATGACTTGGTTG
AGTACTCACCAGTCACAGAAAAGCATCTTACGGATGGCATGACAGTAAGAGAATTATGCAGTGCTGCCAT
AACCATGAGTGATAACACTGCGGCCAACTTACTTCTGACAACGATCGGAGGACCGAAGGAGCTAACCGCT
TTTTTGCACAACATGGGGGATCATGTAACTCGCCTTGATCGTTGGGAACCGGAGCTGAATGAAGCCATAC
CAAACGACGAGCGTGACACCACGATGCCTGTAGCAATGGCAACAACGTTGCGCAAACTATTAACTGGCGA
ACTACTTACTCTAGCTTCCCGGCAACAATTAATAGACTGGATGGAGGCGGATAAAGTTGCAGGACCACTT
CTGCGCTCGGCCCTTCCGGCTGGCTGGTTTATTGCTGATAAATCTGGAGCCGGTGAGCGTGGGTCTCGCG
GTATCATTGCAGCACTGGGGCCAGATGGTAAGCCCTCCCGTATCGTAGTTATCTACACGACGGGGAGTCA
GGCAACTATGGATGAACGAAATAGACAGATCGCTGAGATAGGTGCCTCACTGATTAAGCATTGGTAACTG
TCAGACCAAGTTTACTCATATATACTTTAGATTGATTTAAAACTTCATTTTTAATTTAAAAGGATCTAGG
TGAAGATCCTTTTTGATAATCTCATGACCAAAATCCCTTAACGTGAGTTTTCGTTCCACTGAGCGTCAGA
CCCCGTAGAAAAGATCAAAGGATCTTCTTGAGATCCTTTTTTTCTGCGCGTAATCTGCTGCTTGCAAACA
AAAAAACCACCGCTACCAGCGGTGGTTTGTTTGCCGGATCAAGAGCTACCAACTCTTTTTCCGAAGGTAA
CTGGCTTCAGCAGAGCGCAGATACCAAATACTGTTCTTCTAGTGTAGCCGTAGTTAGGCCACCACTTCAA
GAACTCTGTAGCACCGCCTACATACCTCGCTCTGCTAATCCTGTTACCAGTGGCTGCTGCCAGTGGCGAT
AAGTCGTGTCTTACCGGGTTGGACTCAAGACGATAGTTACCGGATAAGGCGCAGCGGTCGGGCTGAACGG
GGGGTTCGTGCACACAGCCCAGCT
Features (pLannotate 1.2.2; 19 found; start..end, strand, type, name):
    425..517     +  CDS            lacI (fragment): lac repressor; lacI; The lac repressor binds to the lac operator to inhibit transcription in E. coli. This inhibition can be relieved by adding lactose or isopropyl-β-D-thiogalactopyranoside (IPTG).
    530..551     +  protein_bind   CAP binding site: CAP binding activates transcription in the presence of cAMP. E. coli catabolite activator protein
    566..596     +  promoter       lac promoter: promoter for the E. coli lac operon
    604..620     +  protein_bind   lac operator: The lac repressor binds to the lac operator to inhibit transcription in E. coli. This inhibition can be relieved by adding lactose or isopropyl-β-D-thiogalactopyranoside (IPTG). lac repressor encoded by lacI
    681..811     -  repeat_region  AAV2 ITR (fragment): inverted terminal repeat of adeno-associated virus serotype 2 inverted
    858..925     +  promoter       SV40 promoter (fragment): SV40 enhancer and early promoter
    926..942     +  enhancer       CMV enhancer (fragment): human cytomegalovirus immediate early enhancer
   1529..2020    +  CDS            tadA: TADA_ECOLI - Also known as yfhC. Experimental evidence at protein level: Swiss-Prot protein existence level 1. Catalyzes the deamination of adenosine to inosine at the wobble position 34 of tRNA(Arg2). Essential for cell viability. From Escherichia coli (strain K12).
   2123..3838    +  CDS            Cas9(N): N-terminal portion of Streptococcus pyogenes Cas9 (Zetsche et al., 2015)
   3839..4251    +  CDS            Cas9(C) (fragment): C-terminal portion of Streptococcus pyogenes Cas9 (Zetsche et al., 2015)
   4259..4564    +  CDS            dnaB (fragment): DNAB_SYNY3 - Experimental evidence at protein level: Swiss-Prot protein existence level 1. Participates in initiation and elongation during chromosome replication; it exhibits DNA-dependent ATPase activity. From Synechocystis sp. (strain PCC 6803 / Kazusa).
   4698..4779    -  polyA_signal   SV40 poly(A) signal: SV40 polyadenylation signal
   4802..4870    -  CDS            large T antigen (fragment): large T antigen from SV40 (simian virus 40)
   4918..5048    +  repeat_region  AAV2 ITR (fragment): inverted terminal repeat of adeno-associated virus serotype 2 inverted
   5062..5219    +  CDS            lacZα (fragment): LacZα fragment of β-galactosidase; lacZ fragment
   5224..5652    +  rep_origin     f1 ori (sequence partly withheld): f1 bacteriophage origin of replication; arrow indicates direction of (+) strand synthesis
   5705..5809    +  promoter       AmpR promoter: bla
   5810..6670    +  CDS            AmpR: β-lactamase; bla; confers resistance to ampicillin, carbenicillin, and related antibiotics
   6841..242     +  rep_origin     ori (across the origin): high-copy-number ColE1/pMB1/pBR322/pUC origin of replication
