[The description below was written by a language model from this plasmid's Addgene catalogue record and pLannotate feature annotations shown in this document.]
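Description:
pAAV-TNT4-TadA8e-SpRY N aa2-713-InteinN-miR122 TS is an AAV transfer plasmid that carries the N-terminal half of a split-intein adenine base editor intended for cardiac genome editing. It derives from a pAAV-CMV-TadA8e-SpG N-InteinN backbone and is maintained in E. coli through a high-copy ColE1/pUC-type origin with ampicillin selection (AmpR). It also retains an f1 origin and remnants of the lac region (lacI and lacZα fragments, lac promoter and operator) from the cloning backbone. The catalogue lists a total size of 7,131 bp, whereas the sequenced record is 7,187 nt.

Two AAV2 inverted terminal repeats flank the expression cassette and allow it to be packaged into recombinant AAV. According to the record, expression is driven by the TNT4 promoter, described as a specific promoter in a cardiac editing study. The feature table does not annotate this promoter, and only short SV40 promoter and CMV enhancer fragments are detected upstream of the coding region. The open reading frame encodes the evolved deoxyadenosine deaminase TadA8e (annotated as E. coli tadA) fused to residues 2–713 of SpRY, a PAM-relaxed SpCas9 variant. This is followed by an N-terminal intein half, which the annotation matches to a cyanobacterial DnaB fragment. When a companion vector supplying the C-terminal Cas9 half with the matching intein is co-delivered, protein trans-splicing should reconstitute the full base editor and so circumvent the AAV packaging limit. That partner construct is not part of this record.

The record states that miR122 target sequences lie in the 3′ UTR, upstream of the SV40 poly(A) signal, although they are not annotated in the feature table. Because miR-122 is abundant in hepatocytes, these sites suppress the transcript in liver. This detargeting improves the tissue specificity of cardiac editing.
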