Addgene plasmid #209787: pAAV-TNT4-TadA8e-SpRY N aa2-713-InteinN-miR122 TS
Purpose: Expresses TadA8e and SpRY cas9N by the specific TNT4 promoter and incorporation of the miR122 target sequences (miR122TS) into the 3’ untranslated region (3’ UTR)
Depositing lab: Yuxuan Guo. Depositing organization: Peking University Health Science Center. Publication: MicroRNA-122-Mediated Liver Detargeting Enhances the Tissue Specificity of Cardiac Genome Editing. Yang L, Liu Z, Chen G, Chen Z, Guo C, Ji X, Cui Q, Sun Y, Hu X, Zheng Y, Li Y, Gao F, Chen L, Zhou P, Pu WT, Guo Y. Circulation. 2024 May 28;149(22):1778-1781. doi: 10.1161/CIRCULATIONAHA.123.065438. Epub 2024 May 28. PubMed 38805581.
Backbone
  Vector backbone: pAAV-CMV-TadA8e-SpG N aa2-713-InteinN
  Backbone size w/o insert (bp): 7172
  Total vector size (bp): 7131
  Vector type: AAV
Growth in bacteria
  Bacterial resistance: Ampicillin, 100 μg/mL
  Growth temperature: 37°C
  Growth strain: NEB Stable
  Copy number: Unknown
Gene/Insert
  Gene/Insert name: TNT4, TadA8e, SpRY N, inteinN, miR122 TS (alt name: TNT4 promoter, TadA8e, Split-SpRY N-terminal half and miR122 target sequences)
  Species: Synthetic
  Insert size (bp): 3839
  Promoter: TNT4
  Cloning method: Gibson Cloning
  Sequencing primers: 5′ tagttaatgattaacccgcc
Terms and licenses: Academic/Nonprofit Terms; Industry Terms: Not Available to Industry
Depositor comments: Please visit https://www.biorxiv.org/content/10.1101/2023.06.29.546982v1 for bioRxiv preprint.
How to cite: pAAV-TNT4-TadA8e-SpRY N aa2-713-InteinN-miR122 TS was a gift from Yuxuan Guo (Addgene plasmid # 209787 ; http://n2t.net/addgene:209787 ; RRID:Addgene_209787)
